>Addgene plasmid #115937 | pTW094 | addgene full sequence | sequence record 227324 | Addgene NGS Result
TCGCGCGTTTCGGTGATGACGGTGAAAACCTCTGACACATGCAGCTCCCGGAGACGGTCACAGCTTGTCT
GTAAGCGGATGCCGGGAGCAGACAAGCCCGTCAGGGCGCGTCAGCGGGTGTTGGCGGGTGTCGGGGCTGG
CTTAACTATGCGGCATCAGAGCAGATTGTACTGAGAGTGCACCATATGCGGTGTGAAATACCGCACAGAT
GCGTAAGGAGAAAATACCGCATCAGGCGCCATTCGCCATTCAGGCTGCGCAACTGTTGGGAAGGGCGATC
GGTGCGGGCCTCTTCGCTATTACGCCAGCTGGCGAAAGGGGGATGTGCTGCAAGGCGATTAAGTTGGGTA
ACGCCAGGGTTTTCCCAGTCACGACGTTGTAAAACGACGGCCAGTGAATTCGAGCTCGGTACCCGGGGAT
CCTCTAGAGTCGACCTGCAGGCATGCAAGCTTGGCGTAATCATGGTCATAGCTGTTTCCTGTGTGAAATT
GTTATCCGCTCACAATTCCACACAACATACGAGCCGGAAGCATAAAGTGTAAAGCCTGGGGTGCCTAATG
AGTGAGCTAACTCACATTAATTGCGTTGCGCTCACTGCCCGCTTTCCAGTCGGGAAACCTGTCGTGCCAG
CTGCATTAATGAATCGGCCAACGCGCGGGGAGAGGCGGTTTGCGTATTGGGCGCTCTTCCGCTGGTCTCC
ATAATATGTTACGTGCAAAGGTGATTGTCACCCCCCGAAAGACCATATTGTGACACACCCTCAGTATCAC
GCCCAAACATTTACAGCCGCGGTGTCAAAAACCGCGTGGACGTGGTTAACATCCCTGCTGGGAGGATCAG
CCGTAATTATTATAATTGGCTTGGTGCTGGCTACTATTGTGGCCATGTACGTGCTGACCAACCAGAAACA
TAATTGAATACAGCAGCAATTGGCAAGCTGCTTACATAGAACTCGCGGCGATTGGCATGCCGCCTTAAAA
TTTTTATTTTATTTTTCTTTTCTTTTCCGAATCGGATTTTGTTTTTAATATTTCATGAGACCGCTTCCTC
GCTCACTGACTCGCTGCGCTCGGTCGTTCGGCTGCGGCGAGCGGTATCAGCTCACTCAAAGGCGGTAATA
CGGTTATCCACAGAATCAGGGGATAACGCAGGAAAGAACATGTGAGCAAAAGGCCAGCAAAAGGCCAGGA
ACCGTAAAAAGGCCGCGTTGCTGGCGTTTTTCCATAGGCTCCGCCCCCCTGACGAGCATCACAAAAATCG
ACGCTCAAGTCAGAGGTGGCGAAACCCGACAGGACTATAAAGATACCAGGCGTTTCCCCCTGGAAGCTCC
CTCGTGCGCTCTCCTGTTCCGACCCTGCCGCTTACCGGATACCTGTCCGCCTTTCTCCCTTCGGGAAGCG
TGGCGCTTTCTCATAGCTCACGCTGTAGGTATCTCAGTTCGGTGTAGGTCGTTCGCTCCAAGCTGGGCTG
TGTGCACGAACCCCCCGTTCAGCCCGACCGCTGCGCCTTATCCGGTAACTATCGTCTTGAGTCCAACCCG
GTAAGACACGACTTATCGCCACTGGCAGCAGCCACTGGTAACAGGATTAGCAGAGCGAGGTATGTAGGCG
GTGCTACAGAGTTCTTGAAGTGGTGGCCTAACTACGGCTACACTAGAAGAACAGTATTTGGTATCTGCGC
TCTGCTGAAGCCAGTTACCTTCGGAAAAAGAGTTGGTAGCTCTTGATCCGGCAAACAAACCACCGCTGGT
AGCGGTGGTTTTTTTGTTTGCAAGCAGCAGATTACGCGCAGAAAAAAAGGATCTCAAGAAGATCCTTTGA
TCTTTTCTACGGGGTCTGACGCTCAGTGGAACGAAAACTCACGTTAAGGGATTTTGGTCATGAGATTATC
AAAAAGGATCTTCACCTAGATCCTTTTAAATTAAAAATGAAGTTTTAAATCAATCTAAAGTATATATGAG
TAAACTTGGTCTGACAGTTACCAATGCTTAATCAGTGAGGCACCTATCTCAGCGATCTGTCTATTTCGTT
CATCCATAGTTGCCTGACTCCCCGTCGTGTAGATAACTACGATACGGGAGGGCTTACCATCTGGCCCCAG
TGCTGCAATGATACCGCGAGACCCACGCTCACCGGCTCCAGATTTATCAGCAATAAACCAGCCAGCCGGA
AGGGCCGAGCGCAGAAGTGGTCCTGCAACTTTATCCGCCTCCATCCAGTCTATTAATTGTTGCCGGGAAG
CTAGAGTAAGTAGTTCGCCAGTTAATAGTTTGCGCAACGTTGTTGCCATTGCTACAGGCATCGTGGTGTC
ACGCTCGTCGTTTGGTATGGCTTCATTCAGCTCCGGTTCCCAACGATCAAGGCGAGTTACATGATCCCCC
ATGTTGTGCAAAAAAGCGGTTAGCTCCTTCGGTCCTCCGATCGTTGTCAGAAGTAAGTTGGCCGCAGTGT
TATCACTCATGGTTATGGCAGCACTGCATAATTCTCTTACTGTCATGCCATCCGTAAGATGCTTTTCTGT
GACTGGTGAGTACTCAACCAAGTCATTCTGAGAATAGTGTATGCGGCGACCGAGTTGCTCTTGCCCGGCG
TCAATACGGGATAATACCGCGCCACATAGCAGAACTTTAAAAGTGCTCATCATTGGAAAACGTTCTTCGG
GGCGAAAACTCTCAAGGATCTTACCGCTGTTGAGATCCAGTTCGATGTAACCCACTCGTGCACCCAACTG
ATCTTCAGCATCTTTTACTTTCACCAGCGTTTCTGGGTGAGCAAAAACAGGAAGGCAAAATGCCGCAAAA
AAGGGAATAAGGGCGACACGGAAATGTTGAATACTCATACTCTTCCTTTTTCAATATTATTGAAGCATTT
ATCAGGGTTATTGTCTCATGAGCGGATACATATTTGAATGTATTTAGAAAAATAAACAAATAGGGGTTCC
GCGCACATTTCCCCGAAAAGTGCCACCTGACGTCTAAGAAACCATTATTATCATGACATTAACCTATAAA
AATAGGCGTATCACGAGGCCCTTTCGTC
Features (pLannotate 1.2.2; 12 found; start..end, strand, type, name):
    137..236     +  misc_feature   bom (fragment): basis of mobility region from pBR322
    242..399     -  CDS            lacZα (fragment): LacZα fragment of β-galactosidase; lacZ fragment
    396..452     +  misc_feature   MCS: pUC18/19 multiple cloning site
    489..505     -  protein_bind   lac operator: The lac repressor binds to the lac operator to inhibit transcription in E. coli. This inhibition can be relieved by adding lactose or isopropyl-β-D-thiogalactopyranoside (IPTG). lac repressor encoded by lacI
    513..543     -  promoter       lac promoter: promoter for the E. coli lac operon
    558..579     -  protein_bind   CAP binding site: CAP binding activates transcription in the presence of cAMP. E. coli catabolite activator protein
    592..684     -  CDS            lacI (fragment): lac repressor; lacI; The lac repressor binds to the lac operator to inhibit transcription in E. coli. This inhibition can be relieved by adding lactose or isopropyl-β-D-thiogalactopyranoside (IPTG).
    705..914     +  CDS            POLS_EEVV8 (fragment): Experimental evidence at protein level: Swiss-Prot protein existence level 1. [Spike glycoprotein E1]: Class II viral fusion protein. Fusion activity is inactive as long as E1 is bound to E2 in mature virion. After virus attachment to target cell and endocytosis, acidification of the endosome would induce dissociation of E1/E2 heterodimer and concomitant trimerization of the E1 subunits. This E1 trimer is fusion active, and promotes release of viral nucleocapsid in cytoplasm after endosome and viral membrane fusion. Efficient fusion requires the presence of cholesterol and sphingolipid in the
   1219..1807    -  rep_origin     ori: high-copy-number ColE1/pMB1/pBR322/pUC origin of replication
   1978..2838    -  CDS            AmpR: β-lactamase; bla; confers resistance to ampicillin, carbenicillin, and related antibiotics
   2839..2943    -  promoter       AmpR promoter: bla
   3038..35      +  CDS            rop (fragment) (across the origin): Rop protein, which maintains plasmids at low copy number; rop
