[The description below was written by a language model from this plasmid's Addgene catalogue record and pLannotate feature annotations shown in this document.]
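Description:
pTW094 is a small (about 3.0 kb) pUC19-based synthetic biology part plasmid that serves as a level 0 module in a MoClo-style hierarchical assembly scheme for building alphavirus replicons. It is maintained in E. coli through the high-copy ColE1/pUC origin and selected with ampicillin via the β-lactamase gene and its native promoter. The annotation also picks up the usual pUC remnants: the multiple cloning site, a lacZα fragment with the lac promoter, operator and CAP binding site, and short fragments of lacI, bom and rop. These are backbone leftovers and have no role in the payload.

The insert, named "Lvl0 E1-3'UTR End", derives from Venezuelan equine encephalitis virus. The feature table identifies roughly 200 nt matching the C-terminal end of the structural polyprotein, corresponding to the E1 spike glycoprotein. The insert name implies that the viral 3' untranslated region follows in the unannotated stretch between this fragment and the origin, although the table does not mark it as a feature. In alphaviruses the 3' terminal sequences are recognised by the viral replicase during RNA replication, so this part supplies the terminal 3' element of a replicon assembled from modular pieces. It is not an expression cassette, and no mammalian promoter, reporter or tag is annotated.

The catalogue lists Gateway as the cloning method, while the stated purpose is a MoClo insert. No att recombination sites or Type IIS sites appear in the feature table, so the exact assembly junctions cannot be determined from the record. The plasmid belongs to a toolkit for constructing RNA-delivered, small-molecule-regulated genetic circuits in mammalian cells.
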