Addgene plasmid #115937: pTW094
Purpose: 3'UTR insert for replicon MoClo
Depositing lab: Ron Weiss. Depositing organization: Massachusetts Institute of Technology. Publication: Small-molecule-based regulation of RNA-delivered circuits in mammalian cells. Wagner TE, Becraft JR, Bodner K, Teague B, Zhang X, Woo A, Porter E, Alburquerque B, Dobosh B, Andries O, Sanders NN, Beal J, Densmore D, Kitada T, Weiss R. Nat Chem Biol. 2018 Nov;14(11):1043-1050. doi: 10.1038/s41589-018-0146-9. Epub 2018 Oct 16. PubMed 30327560.
Backbone
  Vector backbone: pUC19
  Vector type: Synthetic Biology
Growth in bacteria
  Bacterial resistance: Ampicillin, 100 μg/mL
  Growth temperature: 37°C
  Growth strain: DH5alpha
  Copy number: High Copy
Gene/Insert
  Gene/Insert name: Lvl0 E1-3'UTR End
  Species: venezuelan equine encephalitis
  Cloning method: Gateway Cloning
Terms and licenses: Academic/Nonprofit Terms; Industry Terms: Not Available to Industry
How to cite: pTW094 was a gift from Ron Weiss (Addgene plasmid # 115937 ; http://n2t.net/addgene:115937 ; RRID:Addgene_115937)
